>Addgene plasmid #188002 | GBH-R-cmlc2BFP.2 | addgene full sequence | sequence record 381137 | Addgene NGS Result
CGGGTTTCGCCACCTCTGACTTGAGCGTCGATTTTTGTGATGCTCGTCAGGGGGGCGGAGCCTATGGAAA
AACGCCAGCAACGCGGCCTTTTTACGGTTCCTGGCCTTTTGCTGGCCTTTTGCTCACATGTTCTTTCCTG
CGTTATCCCCTGATTCTGTGGATAACCGTATTACCGCCTTTGAGTGAGCTGATACCGCTCGCCGCAGCCG
AACGACCGAGCGCAGCGAGTCAGTGAGCGAGGAAGCGGAACAGATTTAAATGGTACCGAGCAGAGGTGTA
AAAAGTACTCAAAAATTTTACTCAAGTGAAAGTACAAGTACTTAGGGAAAATTTTACTCAATTAAAAGTA
AAAGTATCTGGCTAGAATCTTACTTGAGTAAAAGTAAAAAAGTACTCCATTAAAATTGTACTTGAGTATT
AAGGAAGTAAAAGTAAAAGCAAGAAAGAAAACTAGAGTGGTCTCCCTTTAGTGAGGGTCAATTGATGGGA
GGCGTTCGGGCCACAGCGGACACGCAGGTGCGCAACGCAATTAATGTGAGTTAGCTCACTCATTAGGCAC
CCCAGGCTTTACACTTTATGCTTCCGGCTCGTATGTTGTGTGGAATTGTGAGCGGATAACAATTTCACAC
AGGAAACAGCTATGACCATGATTACGCCAAGCGCGCAATTAACCCTCACTAAAGGGAACAAAAGCTGGAG
GACCTCGAGGGGGGGCCCGGTACCCAATTCGCCCTATAGTGAGTCGTATTACGCGCGCTCACTGGCCGTC
GTTTTACAACGTCGTGACTGGGAAAACCCTGGCGTTACCCAACTTAATCGCCTTGCAGCACATCCCCCTT
TCGCCAGCTGGCGTAATAGCGAAGAGGCCCGCACCGATCGCCCTTCCCAACAGTTGCGCAGCCTGAATGG
CGAATGGACCTGCCACACTTCCTTGCTAGACAATGGGCCCATAACTTTAAATAATGCCAATTATTTAAAG
TTACTATCATAACTTCGTATAGCATACATTATACGAAGTTATACCTAGGCTTACCACCCACTAGCGGTCA
GACTGCAGATTGCAGCACGAAACAGGAAGCTGACTCCACATGGTCACATGCTCACTGAAGTGTTGACTTC
CCTGACAGCTGTGCACTTTCTAAACCGGTTTTCTCATTCATTTACAGTCAGCCGGAATTCACCCGGGTAC
CGGAAGGTGCCTCCTCCGAGGACGTCATCAAGGAGTTCATGCGCTTCAAGGTGCGCATGGAGGGCTCCGT
GAACGGCCACGAGTTCGAGATCGAGGGCGAGGGCGAGGGCCGCCCCTACGAGGGCACCCAGACCGCCAAG
CTGAAGGTGACCAAGGGCGGCCCCCTGCCCTTCGCCTGGGACATCCTGTCCCCTCAGTTCCAGTACGGCT
CCAAGGCCTACGTGAAGCACCCCGCCGACATCCCCGACTACTTGAAGCTGTCCTTCCCCGAGGGCTTCAA
GTGGGAGCGCGTGATGAACTTCGAGGACGGCGGCGTGGTGACCGTGACCCAGGACTCCTCCCTGCAGGAC
GGCGAGTTCATCTACAAGGTGAAGCTGCGCGGCACCAACTTCCCCTCCGACGGCCCCGTAATGCAGAAGA
AGACCATGGGCTGGGAGGCCTCCACCGAGCGGATGTACCCCGAGGACGGCGCCCTGAAGGGCGAGATCAA
GATGAGGCTGAAGCTGAAGGACGGCGGCCACTACGACGCCGAGGTCAAGACCACCTACATGGCCAAGAAG
CCCGTGCAGCTGCCCGGCGCCTACAAGACCGACATCAAGCTGGACATCACCTCCCACAACGAGGACTACA
CCATCGTGGAACAGTACGAGCGCGCCGAGGGCCGCCACTCCACCGGAGCCTAAGACTAGTAATTAAGTCT
CAGCCACCGTTAACTGAACATGTCAAAACCTGTGGAGACTGTTGAGATTTGATGTTCTGAAAAGATAAAG
CCTATAAATAAAATGTTGCCCAAATTTCCTGCCTGATGTTTTTCTTTGTCTTTGCTACATGGCTTTGCTG
CTCGGATCGGCTCACTCTGTGTATGCCACGTTCACTTTGTACTCTCCTTCTCACGGTAGGTTTATTATTT
TTAGATGTGCAGTTAGTTTCTGTGAAATAACACACCACACACTGATATTGTCTGTGCATTGACTTGGTGA
GTGCACATTGTTTTTGATCTTGACATATTTATATTTGATTGATCAGGTGAACTGTGTGAATCTAAAGTGC
TCCATACAGATGTTCTGCATTGAAAATATTCTCATTTTATTAGTGGAAGTGAGTGTATGCCACATCCAAT
CAATTTCAGCAAACACCCCAGTATGATTTAATGCAAAAAAATGAAGGTATCAAACACGCATTACTACTTT
GCAGTTAAATATTTAACATTTATTCCAACACGAAAAAAAGCAGTAAATAACACTTTGACAAACACGTCAG
GACATCTTATTTTTGTCACCCTCACAGGCAATTTAGTATAATATATTATATATATATATATATCATATAA
TAATATTCAGTATAATATATATATATATATCATATTATAATATTCAGTATAATATAAAACACAAACACAT
ATATGTATAATATAATATAACATTTTTATTTATTGAGATGCCTCTATGGACCGTGTTATAAGAAGTAAAG
ATCAGGAGAAGTAAACATGAAGTGTAATTATGAATACTGATGTTAAATTAAGCTATGATGAGTTTTCACT
GTTAATTTACCATCTCAATTAAATGTTGATGCCTCCATGACCAAGTTAAGCAGATGAGACTGAGGACAAC
TGTAGAAGACAAGATGTTCACTTTGCTGAATATAGCTGGCTTGACAGTTATCTATGACTCTATAAATATA
TATATATTTTTTTTTTTATAAAATGATTTATTTATAACTATATATCCATTTCTCAGACAGGTGCTTCATA
TCCCTCACTCCCGTAGCTGTCCATGCTGGATCTGTCCCCGTTGTTTTTAAAAAGCTAAATAAGTTATTAA
CATGACTGCATCCAGCGAGCCAAACCTGTCTGGTGTACAGCTACCAGAGAAGCTTGAGATCCTAGTCACC
GGCGGCATTCATCCATCCTTTTCATCCCTCAAATCTCTCATTCACGTCCCCCTCCCCATCTGCACACTTT
ATCTCATTTTCCACCCTGCTGGAATCTGAGCACTTGTGCAGTTATCAGGGCTCCTGTATTTAGGAGGCTC
TGGGTGTCCATGTAGGGGACGAACAGAAACACTGCAGACCTTTATAGAAGAACAAATGATAAGAGTCCTC
ATACATAAAGACTCCATTAGAAACGTCAGTGACCCAGGAGCCCAGACCAACAGCAAAGCAGACAGTGAAG
GATCCACAGCCTGACTAACTCGACAAACCCCCCCAAACCTAAGGTGAGTTGATCTTTAAGCTTTTTACAT
TTTCAGCTCGCATATATCAATTCGCGCGCATTGTCACACTAGCACCCACTAGCGGTCAGACTGCAGATTG
CAGCACGAAACAGGAAGCTGACTCCACATGGTCACATGCTCACTGAAGTGTTGACTTCCCTGACAGCTGT
GCACTTTCTAAACCGGTTTTCTCATTCATTTACAGTTCAGCCGGAATTCACCTCGAGACCATGGCTCCAA
AGAAGAAGCGTAAGGTAACCATGAGCGAGCTGATTAAGGAGAACATGCACATGAAGCTGTACATGGAGGG
CACCGTGGACAACCATCACTTCAAGTGCACATCCGAGGGCGAAGGCAAGCCCTACGAGGGCACCCAGACC
ATGAGAATCAAGGTGGTCGAGGGCGGCCCTCTCCCCTTCGCCTTCGACATCCTGGCTACTAGCTTCCTCT
ACGGCAGCAAGACCTTCATCAACCACACCCAGGGCATCCCCGACTTCTTCAAGCAGTCCTTCCCTGAGGG
CTTCACATGGGAGAGAGTCACCACATACGAAGACGGGGGCGTGCTGACCGCTACCCAGGACACCAGCCTC
CAGGACGGCTGCCTCATCTACAACGTCAAGATCAGAGGGGTGAACTTCACATCCAACGGCCCTGTGATGC
AGAAGAAAACACTCGGCTGGGAGGCCTTCACCGAGACGCTGTACCCCGCTGACGGCGGCCTGGAAGGCAG
AAACGACATGGCCCTGAAGCTCGTGGGCGGGAGCCATCTGATCGCAAACATCAAGACCACATATAGATCC
AAGAAACCCGCTAAGAACCTCAAGATGCCTGGCGTCTACTATGTGGACTACAGACTGGAAAGAATCAAGG
AGGCCAACAACGAGACCTACGTCGAGCAGCACGAGGTGGCAGTGGCCAGATACTGCGACCTCCCTAGCAA
ACTGGGGCACAAGCTCAATTAAAGCTGAGATCTGTGCCTTCTAGTTGCCAGCCATCTGTTGTTTGCCCCT
CCCCCGTGCCTTCCTTGACCCTGGAAGGTGCCACTCCCACTGTCCTTTCCTAATAAAATGAGGAAATTGC
ATCGCATTGTCTGAGTAGGTGTCATTCTATTCTGGGGGGTGGGGTGGGGCAGGACAGCAAGGGGGAGGAT
TGGGAAGACAATAGCAGGCATGCTGGGGATGCGGTGGGCTCTATGGCTTCTGAGGCGGAAAGAACCAAAG
GGCGAATTAATTCATTGATGAGTTTGGACAAACCACAACTAGAATGCAGTGAAAAAAATGCTTTATTTGT
GAAATTTGTGATGCTATTGCTTTATTTGTAACCATTATAAGCTGCAATAAACAAGTTAACAACAACAATT
GCATTCATTTTATGTTTCAGGTTCAGGGGGAGGTGTGGGAGGTTTTTTAAAGCAAGTAAAACCTCTACAA
ATGTGGTCATTGATGAGTTTGGACAAACCACAACTAGAATGCAGTGAAAAAAATGCTTTATTTGTGAAAT
TTGTGATGCTATTGCTTTATTTGTAACCATTATAAGCTGCAATAAACAAGTTAACAACAACAATTGCATT
CATTTTATGTTTCAGGTTCAGGGGGAGGTGTGGGAGGTTTTTTAAAGCAAGTAAAACCTCTACAAATGTG
GTCATTCAGATCAATTAACCCTCACCCGGGCTAGCGATGCATGGGAGCTCAAGACGTCTGATAACTTCGT
ATAGCATACATTATACGAAGTTATCTACCTAACTTTAAATAATGCCAATTATTTAAAGTTACTTCCGCGC
CCGGGGAGCCCAAGGGCACGCCCTGGCACCTGACGTACGTTGTCTAGCAAGGAAGTGAAGAGCTATCCGG
ATATATATGTATGTTATCATAACTGTACTGGCTATGTCAGGTGGTAATGACTGTAACGTTACGTTACTCG
TTGTAGGCACGACATTGAATATGCTCTTCTCCGCTGTGGCCCGAACGCCTCCCGCTAGCGATGGGATCTA
ATACGACTCACTATAGGGAGACCAAGGGAAAATAGAATGAAGTGATCTCCAAAAAATAAGTACTTTTTGA
CTGTAAATAAAATTGTAAGGAGTAAAAAGTACTTTTTTTTCTAAAAAAATGTAATTAAGTAAAAGTAAAA
GTATTGATTTTTAATTGTACTCAAGTAAAGTAAAAATCCCCAAAAATAATACTTAAGTACAGTAATCAAG
TAAAATTACTCAAGTACTTTACACCTCTGGGATCCAGCTGCATCATGAACAATAAAACTGTCTGCTTACA
TAAACAGTAATACAAGGGGTGTTATGAGCCATATTCAACGGGAAACGTCGAGGCCGCGATTAAATTCCAA
CATGGATGCTGATTTATATGGGTATAAATGGGCTCGCGATAATGTCGGGCAATCAGGTGCGACAATCTAT
CGCTTGTATGGGAAGCCCGATGCGCCAGAGTTGTTTCTGAAACATGGCAAAGGTAGCGTTGCCAATGATG
TTACAGATGAGATGGTCAGACTAAACTGGCTGACGGAATTTATGCCTCTTCCGACCATCAAGCATTTTAT
CCGTACTCCTGATGATGCATGGTTACTCACCACTGCGATCCCCGGAAAAACAGCATTCCAGGTATTAGAA
GAATATCCTGATTCAGGTGAAAATATTGTTGATGCGCTGGCAGTGTTCCTGCGCCGGTTGCATTCGATTC
CTGTTTGTAATTGTCCTTTTAACAGCGATCGCGTATTTCGTCTCGCTCAGGCGCAATCACGAATGAATAA
CGGTTTGGTTGATGCGAGTGATTTTGATGACGAGCGTAATGGCTGGCCTGTTGAACAAGTCTGGAAAGAA
ATGCATAAACTTTTGCCATTCTCACCGGATTCAGTCGTCACTCATGGTGATTTCTCACTTGATAACCTTA
TTTTTGACGAGGGGAAATTAATAGGTTGTATTGATGTTGGACGAGTCGGAATCGCAGACCGATACCAGGA
TCTTGCCATCCTATGGAACTGCCTCGGTGAGTTTTCTCCTTCATTACAGAAACGGCTTTTTCAAAAATAT
GGTATTGATAATCCTGATATGAATAAATTGCAGTTTCATTTGATGCTCGATGAGTTTTTCTAATCAGAAT
TGGTTAATTGGTTGTAACACTGGCAAAAAGGATCTAGGTGAAGATCCTTTTTGATAATCTCATGACCAAA
ATCCCTTAACGTGAGTTTTCGTTCCACTGAGCGTCAGACCCCGTAGAAAAGATCAAAGGATCTTCTTGAG
ATCCTTTTTTTCTGCGCGTAATCTGCTGCTTGCAAACAAAAAAACCACCGCTACCAGCGGTGGTTTGTTT
GCCGGATCAAGAGCTACCAACTCTTTTTCCGAAGGTAACTGGCTTCAGCAGAGCGCAGATACCAAATACT
GTTCTTCTAGTGTAGCCGTAGTTAGGCCACCACTTCAAGAACTCTGTAGCACCGCCTACATACCTCGCTC
TGCTAATCCTGTTACCAGTGGCTGCTGCCAGTGGCGATAAGTCGTGTCTTACCGGGTTGGACTCAAGACG
ATAGTTACCGGATAAGGCGCAGCGGTCGGGCTGAACGGGGGGTTCGTGCACACAGCCCAGCTTGGAGCGA
ACGACCTACACCGAACTGAGATACCTACAGCGTGAGCTATGAGAAAGCGCCACGGTTCCCGAAGGGAGAA
AGGCGGACAGGTATCCGGTAAGCGGCAGGGTCGGAACAGGAGAGCGCACGAGGGAGCTTCCAGGGGGAAA
CGCCTGGTATCTTTATAGTCCTGT
Features (pLannotate 1.2.2; 23 found; start..end, strand, type, name):
    457..475     -  promoter       T7 Φ3.8 promoter (fragment): weak promoter for bacteriophage T7 RNA polymerase
    532..553     +  protein_bind   CAP binding site: CAP binding activates transcription in the presence of cAMP. E. coli catabolite activator protein
    568..598     +  promoter       lac promoter: promoter for the E. coli lac operon
    606..622     +  protein_bind   lac operator: The lac repressor binds to the lac operator to inhibit transcription in E. coli. This inhibition can be relieved by adding lactose or isopropyl-β-D-thiogalactopyranoside (IPTG). lac repressor encoded by lacI
    667..685     +  promoter       T3 promoter: promoter for bacteriophage T3 RNA polymerase
    701..724     +  misc_feature   MCS (fragment): pBluescript multiple cloning site
    733..751     -  promoter       T7 promoter: promoter for bacteriophage T7 RNA polymerase
    759..914     +  CDS            lacZα (fragment): LacZα fragment of β-galactosidase; lacZ fragment
    989..1022    +  protein_bind   loxP: Cre-mediated recombination occurs in the 8-bp core sequence (GCATACAT). Cre recombinase
   1199..1873    +  CDS            mRFP1: monomeric derivative of DsRed (Campbell et al., 2002) mammalian codon-optimized
   2534..2550    +  promoter       LEU2 promoter (fragment): S. cerevisiae LEU2
   3661..4359    +  CDS            TagBFP: TagBFP is a basic (constitutively fluorescent) blue fluorescent protein published in 2008, derived from Entacmaea quadricolor. It is reported to be a very rapidly-maturing monomer with very low acid sensitivity.
   4372..4596    +  polyA_signal   bGH poly(A) signal: bovine growth hormone polyadenylation signal
   4600..4617    +  promoter       SV40 promoter (fragment): SV40 enhancer and early promoter
   4666..4747    -  polyA_signal   SV40 poly(A) signal: SV40 polyadenylation signal
   4770..4837    -  CDS            large T antigen (fragment): large T antigen from SV40 (simian virus 40)
   4871..4952    -  polyA_signal   SV40 poly(A) signal: SV40 polyadenylation signal
   4975..5042    -  CDS            large T antigen (fragment): large T antigen from SV40 (simian virus 40)
   5101..5134    +  protein_bind   loxP: Cre-mediated recombination occurs in the 8-bp core sequence (GCATACAT). Cre recombinase
   5176..5209    -  protein_bind   attB: minimal attB site for the φC31 integrase (Groth et al., 2000) phage φC31 integrase
   5389..5407    +  promoter       T7 promoter: promoter for bacteriophage T7 RNA polymerase
   5694..6503    +  CDS            KanR: aminoglycoside phosphotransferase; aph(3')-Ia; confers resistance to kanamycin in bacteria or G418 (Geneticin®) in eukaryotes
   6646..70      +  rep_origin     ori (across the origin): high-copy-number ColE1/pMB1/pBR322/pUC origin of replication
