[The description below was written by a language model from this plasmid's Addgene catalogue record and pLannotate feature annotations shown in this document.]
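Description:
GBH-R-cmlc2BFP.2 is a cloning vector for building donors that integrate a conditional gene-break cassette into a chosen intron of a zebrafish gene. It is catalogued as a targetable insertional mutagen and reporter system on the pKTol2-SE backbone. The sequenced plasmid is about 7.2 kb and is maintained in E. coli at high copy through a ColE1/pUC-type origin, with kanamycin selection from an aph(3')-Ia KanR gene. The plasmid as supplied carries no targeting sequence. Users add locus-specific homology domains at each end of the cassette, using BfuAI for the 5' domain and BspQI for the 3' domain. Residual pBluescript-type elements (lac promoter/operator, lacZα fragment, T3 and T7 promoters) lie near the 5' cloning region.

The payload has two reporters. The first is an mRFP1 protein trap with no promoter of its own. According to the record it is driven by the endogenous promoter of the targeted gene, so red fluorescence should report that locus's expression while the trap disrupts the normal transcript. The second is TagBFP under the cmlc2 (cardiac myosin light chain) promoter, terminated by a bGH polyadenylation signal. This gives a blue heart marker for identifying carriers independently of the trapped gene's expression. The feature table does not annotate the cmlc2 promoter itself or any splice acceptor, though unannotated sequence precedes both fluorescent protein genes. Two reverse-oriented SV40 poly(A) signals follow the BFP unit.

Two loxP sites in the same orientation flank the whole mRFP–BFP region. Cre recombinase can therefore excise the cassette, which provides the conditional behaviour stated in the purpose. A minimal φC31 attB site sits just outside the 3' loxP, but the record does not state its role.
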