Addgene plasmid #188002: GBH-R-cmlc2BFP.2
Purpose: Cloning vector for conditional, intronic, targeted integration of a genebreak cassette optimized for zebrafish
Depositing lab: Karl Clark. Depositing organization: Mayo Foundation for Medical Education and Research.
Backbone
  Vector backbone: pKTol2-SE
  Backbone manufacturer: K.Clark
  Backbone size w/o insert (bp): 7200
  Vector type: Targetable insertional mutagen and reporter system
Growth in bacteria
  Bacterial resistance: Kanamycin, 50 μg/mL
  Growth temperature: 37°C
  Growth strain: DH5alpha
  Copy number: High Copy
Gene/Insert
  Gene/Insert name: Targeted mRFP protein trap; secondary marker cmlc2 BFP
  Species: D. rerio (zebrafish)
  Promoter: Endogenuous Promoter; cmlc2 promotor
  Cloning method: Restriction Enzyme; 5′ cloning site BfuaI (unknown if destroyed); 3′ cloning site BspQI (unknown if destroyed)
  Sequencing primers: 5′ SEQ-pk-F1: TGTATTACTGTTTATGTAAGCAGACA; 3′ SEQ-pk-R1: AGCGAGTCAGTGAGCGA
Terms and licenses: Academic/Nonprofit Terms; Industry Terms: Not Available to Industry
Depositor comments: This plasmid is designed to have homology domains cloned into the 5' end and 3' end. Bfuai is used to clone in the 5' homology domain, while BspQi is used to clone in the 3' homology domain.
How to cite: GBH-R-cmlc2BFP.2 was a gift from Karl Clark (Addgene plasmid # 188002 ; http://n2t.net/addgene:188002 ; RRID:Addgene_188002)
